>Addgene plasmid #211328 | pBiT3.1-C_WDR37:1-494 | addgene full sequence | sequence record 423473 | Addgene NGS Result
AAGACGCGTTAATTAAGACGTCGGCAGTGAAAAAAATGCTTTATTTGTGAAATTTGTGATGCTATTGCTT
TATTTGTAACCATTATAAGCTGCAATAAACAAGTTAACAACAACAATTGCATTCATTTTATGTTTCAGGT
TCAGGGGGAGGTGTGGGAGGTTTTTTAAAGCAAGTAAAACCTCTACAAATGTGGTATGGCTGATTATGAT
CCGCGGCCGCAATACGTCGACGTTATCAGCTGACTTCGTACGAGAGCCTAGGATTATGGCGCGCCACTAG
TTATTAATAGTAATCAATTACGGGGTCATTAGTTCATAGCCCATATATGGAGTTCCGCGTTACATAACTT
ACGGTAAATGGCCCGCCTGGCTGACCGCCCAACGACCCCCGCCCATTGACGTCAATAATGACGTATGTTC
CCATAGTAACGCCAATAGGGACTTTCCATTGACGTCAATGGGTGGAGTATTTACGGTAAACTGCCCACTT
GGCAGTACATCAAGTGTATCATATGCCAAGTCCGCCCCCTATTGACGTCAATGACGGTAAATGGCCCGCC
TGGCATTATGCCCAGTACATGACCTTACGGGACTTTCCTACTTGGCAGTACATCTACGTATTAGTCATCG
CTATTACCATGGTGATGCGGTTTTGGCAGTACACCAATGGGCGTGGATAGCGGTTTGACTCACGGGGATT
TCCAAGTCTCCACCCCATTGACGTCAATGGGAGTTTGTTTTGGCACCAAAATCAACGGGACTTTCCAAAA
TGTCGTAATAACCCCGCCCCGTTGACGCAAATGGGCGGTAGGCGTGTACGGTGGGAGGTCTATATAAGCA
GAGCTGGTTTAGTGAACCGTCAGATCACTAGAATCTTTATTGCGGTAGTTTATCACAGTTAAATTGCTAA
CGCAGTCAGTGCTTCTGACACAACAGTCTCGAACTTAAGCTGCAGAAGTTGGTCGTGAGGCACTGGGCAG
GTAAGTATCAAGGTTACAAGACAGGTTTAAGGAGACCAATAGAAACTGGGCTTGTCGAGACAGAGAAGAC
TCTTGCGTTTCTGATAGGCACCTATTGGTCTTACTGACATCCACTTTGCCTTTCTCTCCACAGGTGTCCA
CTCCCAGTTCAATTACAGCTCTTAAGGCTAGAGTATTAATACGACTCACTATAGGGGCGATCGCAACAAG
CTTCGGGAAGATCTGGAGCTAGCGGCGGGGGATCCGGTGGGAATTCGACACCATGCCCACAGAAAGCGCA
AGTTGTTCGACTGCTCGCCAAACAAAACAGAAGCGCAAATCCCATAGCCTTTCTATACGAAGAACTAACA
GCTCGGAGCAGGAGAGGACGGGACTGCCAAGAGACATGTTAGAAGGACAAGATTCTAAACTGCCTTCCTC
GGTTCGCAGTACACTTCTGGAACTGTTTGGTCAAATAGAAAGAGAATTTGAAAACCTTTATATCGAAAAC
TTAGAATTACGTAGAGAAATCGACACTCTTAATGAACGTTTAGCTGCTGAAGGACAAGCGATTGATGGAG
CAGAGCTGAGTAAGGGCCAACTCAAAACAAAAGCCAGTCACAGCACCAGCCAGCTCTCCCAGAAACTGAA
GACCACTTACAAGGCTTCCACCAGCAAGATTGTCTCCAGCTTTAAGACCACGACATCGAGAGCTGCCTGC
CAGCTCGTGAAGGAGTACATCGGCCACCGGGACGGCATCTGGGATGTCAGCGTGGCCAAGACACAGCCAG
TGGTGCTCGGGACTGCATCAGCCGATCACACGGCTTTGCTGTGGAGCATAGAGACAGGGAAGTGCCTAGT
CAAGTACGCAGGCCACGTGGGCTCAGTAAATTCTATCAAATTTCATCCCTCAGAGCAGTTGGCTCTCACT
GCTTCTGGAGATCAGACTGCTCATATCTGGAGATACGCGGTGCAGCTGCCGACACCCCAGCCTGTTGCTG
ACACTAGTATATCTGGGGAAGATGAAGTAGAGTGCTCTGACAAGGACGAGCCCGACCTCGATGGGGATGT
GTCCAGCGACTGCCCCACCATCCGCGTCCCACTGACATCCCTCAAGAGCCACCAGGGCGTGGTCATCGCC
TCCGACTGGCTGGTTGGGGGGAAGCAGGCTGTGACTGCCTCCTGGGACCGGACGGCAAACCTGTACGACG
TGGAGACGTCCGAGCTCGTTCACTCTCTGACAGGGCACGACCAGGAGTTGACGCACTGCTGCACACACCC
CACCCAGCGGCTCGTGGTGACCTCCTCCCGTGACACGACTTTCCGCCTCTGGGATTTCAGGGACCCCTCC
ATCCACTCGGTGAATGTTTTTCAGGGACACACGGACACTGTGACTTCTGCCGTGTTCACCGTGGGAGACA
ACGTGGTTTCAGGCAGCGATGACCGCACGGTGAAAGTCTGGGACTTGAAAAATATGAGATCCCCCATTGC
AACTATTCGCACGGACTCTGCCATTAACAGGATCAATGTATGTGTCGGCCAAAAAATCATAGCCCTCCCC
CATGACAACCGACAAGTGAGACTGTTTGATATGTCAGGAGTGCGCCTGGCGCGGCTTCCCCGGAGCAGCC
GACAGGGCCACAGGAGAATGGTATGCTGCTCGGCATGGAGTGAAGACCACCCCGTGTGCAATCTGTTCAC
CTGTGGGTTTGACCGGCAAGCCATTGGTTGGAACATCAACATCCCTGCATTGCTACAAGAAAAAGGCTCG
AGCGGTGGGAGCTCCGGTGTGAGCGGCTGGCGGCTGTTCAAGAAGATTAGCTAAGTTTAAACGGCCGCGA
CTCTAGACTGCAGGCATGCAAGCTGATTTGGCTGCTGCCACCGCTGAGCAAGGCCGCTTCGAGCAGACAT
GATAAGATACATTGATGAGTTTGGACAAACCACAACTAGAATGCAGTGAAAAAAATGCTTTATTTGTGAA
ATTTGTGATGCTATTGCTTTATTTGTAACCATTATAAGCTGCAATAAACAAGTTAACAACAACAATTGCA
TTCATTTTATGTTTCAGGTTCAGGGGGAGATGTGGGAGGTTTTTTTAAGCAAGTAAAACCTCTACAAATG
TGGTAAAATCTTAATTAAGACTTCTAATATAACTTCGTATAGCATACATTATACGAAGTTATGGTTCCAC
TGTTGACAATTAATCATCGGCATAGTATATCGGCATAGTATAATACGACAAGGTGAGGAACTAAACCCAG
GAGGCAGATCATGATTGAACAAGATGGATTGCACGCAGGTTCTCCGGCCGCTTGGGTGGAGAGGCTATTC
GGCTATGACTGGGCACAACAGACAATCGGCTGCTCTGATGCCGCCGTGTTCCGGCTGTCAGCGCAGGGGC
GCCCGGTTCTTTTTGTCAAGACCGACCTGTCCGGTGCCCTGAATGAACTGCAGGACGAGGCAGCGCGGCT
ATCGTGGCTGGCCACGACGGGCGTTCCTTGCGCAGCTGTGCTCGACGTTGTCACTGAAGCGGGAAGGGAC
TGGCTGCTATTGGGCGAAGTGCCGGGGCAGGATCTCCTGTCATCTCACCTTGCTCCTGCCGAGAAAGTAT
CCATCATGGCTGATGCAATGCGGCGGCTGCATACGCTTGATCCGGCTACCTGCCCATTCGACCACCAAGC
GAAACATCGCATCGAGCGAGCACGTACTCGGATGGAAGCCGGTCTTGTCGATCAGGATGATCTGGACGAA
GAGCATCAGGGGCTCGCGCCAGCCGAACTGTTCGCCAGGCTCAAGGCGCGCATGCCCGACGGCGAGGATC
TCGTCGTGACCCATGGCGATGCCTGCTTGCCGAATATCATGGTGGAAAATGGCCGCTTTTCTGGATTCAT
CGACTGTGGCCGGCTGGGTGTGGCGGACCGCTATCAGGACATAGCGTTGGCTACCCGTGATATTGCTGAA
GAGCTTGGCGGCGAATGGGCTGACCGCTTCCTCGTGCTTTACGGTATCGCCGCTCCCGATTCGCAGCGCA
TCGCCTTCTATCGCCTTCTTGACGAGTTCTTCTGATTCGAAATGACCGACCAAGCGACGCCCAACCGGTA
TCAGCTCACTCAAAGGCGGTAATACGGTTATCCACAGAATCAGGGGATAACGCAGGAAAGAACATGTGAG
CAAAAGGCCAGCAAAAGGCCAGGAACCGTAAAAAGGCCGCGTTGCTGGCGTTTTTCCATAGGCTCCGCCC
CCCTGACGAGCATCACAAAAATCGACGCTCAAGTCAGAGGTGGCGAAACCCGACAGGACTATAAAGATAC
CAGGCGTTTCCCCCTGGAAGCTCCCTCGTGCGCTCTCCTGTTCCGACCCTGCCGCTTACCGGATACCTGT
CCGCCTTTCTCCCTTCGGGAAGCGTGGCGCTTTCTCATAGCTCACGCTGTAGGTATCTCAGTTCGGTGTA
GGTCGTTCGCTCCAAGCTGGGCTGTGTGCACGAACCCCCCGTTCAGCCCGACCGCTGCGCCTTATCCGGT
AACTATCGTCTTGAGTCCAACCCGGTAAGACACGACTTATCGCCACTGGCAGCAGCCACTGGTAACAGGA
TTAGCAGAGCGAGGTATGTAGGCGGTGCTACAGAGTTCTTGAAGTGGTGGCCTAACTACGGCTACACTAG
AAGGACAGTATTTGGTATCTGCGCTCTGCTGAAGCCAGTTACCTTCGGAAAAAGAGTTGGTAGCTCTTGA
TCCGGCAAACAAACCACCGCTGGTAGCGGTGGTTTTTTTGTTTGCAAGCAGCAGATTACGCGCAGAAAAA
AAGGATTTCAAGAAGATCCTTTGATCTTTTCTACGGGGTCTGACGCTCAGTGGAACGAAAACTCACGTTA
AGGGATTTTGGTCATGAGATTATCAAAAAGGATCTTCACCTAGATCCTTTTATAGTCCGGAATCGTCACA
CAAAAAACCAACACACAGATGTAATGAAAATAAAGATATTTTATTGCGGCCATCGTGATGGCTAGAGTTT
AGCCCTCCCACACATAACCAGAGGGCAGCAATTCACGAATCCCAACTGCCGTCGGCTGTCCATCACTGTC
CTTCACTATGGCTTTGATCCCAGGATGCAGATCGAGAAGCACCTGTCGGCACCGTCCGCAGGGGCTCAAG
ATGCCCCTGTTCTCATTTCCGATCGCGACGATACAAGTCAGGTTGCCAGCTGCCGCAGCAGCAGCAGTGC
CCAGCACCACGAGTTCTGCACAAGGTCCCCCAGTAAAATGATATACATTGACACCAGTGAAGATGCGGCC
GTCGCTAGAGAGAGCTGCGCTGGCGACGCTGTAGTCTTCAGAGATGGGGATGCTGTTGATTGTAGCCGTT
GCTCTTTCAATGAGGGTGGATTCTTCTTGAGACAAAGGCTTGGCCATGGTGGCGCTAGTGTCAGAAGAAT
CGAGCTTTTTGCAAAAGCCTAGGCCTCCAAAAAAGCCTCCTCACTACTTCTGGAATAGCTCAGAGGCCGA
GGCGGCCTCGGCCTCTGCATAAATAAAAAAAATTAGTCAGCCATGGGGCGGAGAATGGGCGGAACTGGGC
GGAGTTAGGGGCGGGATGGGCGGAGTTAGGGGCGGGACTATGGTTGCTGACTAATTGAGATGCATGCTTT
GCATACTTCTGCCTGCTGGGGAGCCTGGGGACTTTCCACACCTGGTTGCTGACTAATTGAGATGCATGCT
TTGCATACTTCTGCCTGCTGGGGAGCCTGGGGACTTTCCACACCCTAACTGACACACATTCCACAGCTGG
TTCTTTCCGCCTCAGAAGGTACCTAACCAAGTTCCTCTTTCAGAGGTTATTTCAGGCCATGGTGCTGCGC
Features (pLannotate 1.2.2; 17 found; start..end, strand, type, name):
     24..105     -  polyA_signal   SV40 poly(A) signal: SV40 polyadenylation signal
    128..211     -  CDS            large T antigen (fragment): large T antigen from SV40 (simian virus 40)
    276..641     +  enhancer       CMV enhancer: human cytomegalovirus immediate early enhancer
    643..842     +  promoter       CMV promoter: human cytomegalovirus (CMV) immediate early promoter
    981..1113    +  intron         chimeric intron: chimera between introns from human β-globin and immunoglobulin heavy chain genes
   1157..1175    +  promoter       T7 promoter: promoter for bacteriophage T7 RNA polymerase
   1243..2724    +  CDS            WDR37: WDR37_HUMAN - Also known as KIAA0982. Experimental evidence at protein level: Swiss-Prot protein existence level 1. From Homo sapiens (Human).
   2820..2847    +  CDS            SET1 (fragment): solubility-enhancement tag derived from T7 phage gene 10B
   2873..2994    -  polyA_signal   SV40 poly(A) signal: SV40 polyadenylation signal
   3017..3085    -  CDS            large T antigen (fragment): large T antigen from SV40 (simian virus 40)
   3109..3142    +  protein_bind   loxP: Cre-mediated recombination occurs in the 8-bp core sequence (GCATACAT). Cre recombinase
   3152..3199    +  promoter       EM7 promoter: synthetic bacterial promoter&nbsp
   3231..4022    +  CDS            neo: KKA2_KLEPN - Also known as kan, nptII. Experimental evidence at protein level: Swiss-Prot protein existence level 1. Resistance to kanamycin, neomycin, paromomycin, ribostamycin, butirosin and gentamicin B. From Klebsiella pneumoniae.
   4183..4771    -  rep_origin     ori: high-copy-number ColE1/pMB1/pBR322/pUC origin of replication
   4897..4945    -  polyA_signal   poly(A) signal: synthetic polyadenylation signal
   4969..5367    -  CDS            BSD: blasticidin S deaminase; Aspergillus terreus BSD; confers resistance to blasticidin
   5398..5755    -  promoter       SV40 promoter: SV40 enhancer and early promoter
