[The description below was written by a language model from this plasmid's Addgene catalogue record and pLannotate feature annotations shown in this document.]
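Description:
pBiT3.1-C_WDR37:1-494 is a mammalian expression plasmid built on Promega's pBiT3.1-C backbone that produces full-length, wild-type human WDR37 (residues M1 to K494, a 1482 bp insert) carrying a C-terminal HiBiT tag. The coding sequence, derived from synthetic double-stranded DNA and inserted by ligation-independent cloning between retained EcoRI and XhoI sites, sits downstream of the CMV immediate-early enhancer and promoter and a chimeric β-globin/immunoglobulin intron that promotes efficient transcript processing. A T7 promoter lies just upstream of the insert and also serves as a sequencing primer site. The open reading frame continues through a short flexible glycine-serine linker into the HiBiT peptide, and an SV40 polyadenylation signal follows the cassette. The feature annotation does not call the HiBiT tag itself, and the small "SET1" fragment it reports downstream of WDR37 is probably a spurious match.

The plasmid replicates at high copy in E. coli from a ColE1/pUC-type origin and is selected with kanamycin through the neo (nptII) gene, which the annotation shows behind the bacterial EM7 promoter next to a single loxP site. The catalogue lists neomycin/G418 as the mammalian selectable marker. The feature table, however, also shows a separate SV40 early promoter driving a blasticidin S deaminase gene with a synthetic poly(A) signal, so blasticidin resistance appears to be encoded as well even though the record does not mention it.

HiBiT is a small peptide that complements the LgBiT NanoLuc fragment to produce luminescence, which allows sensitive quantification of the tagged protein in cells or lysates. The construct was deposited as part of a study assessing the ligandability of WD40 repeat proteins. That context suggests use in luminescence-based cellular assays of WDR37, though the record does not specify the assay.
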