Addgene plasmid #211328: pBiT3.1-C_WDR37:1-494
Purpose: Mammalian expression of full-length human WDR37. C-terminal HiBiT tag.
Depositing lab: Cheryl Arrowsmith. Publication: A Target Class Ligandability Evaluation of WD40 Repeat-Containing Proteins. Ackloo S, Li F, Szewczyk M, Seitova A, Loppnau P, Zeng H, Xu J, Ahmad S, Arnautova YA, Baghaie AJ, Beldar S, Bolotokova A, Centrella PA, Chau I, Clark MA, Cuozzo JW, Dehghani-Tafti S, Disch JS, Dong A, Dumas A, Feng JA, Ghiabi P, Gibson E, Gilmer J, Goldman B, Green SR, Guie MA, Guilinger JP, Harms N, Herasymenko O, Houliston S, Hutchinson A, Kearnes S, Keefe AD, Kimani SW, Kramer T, Kutera M, Kwak HA, Lento C, Li Y, Liu J, Loup J, Machado RAC, Mulhern CJ, Perveen S, Righetto GL, Riley P, Shrestha S, Sigel EA, Silva M, Sintchak MD, Slakman BL, Taylor RD, Thompson J, Torng W, Underkoffler C, von Rechenberg M, Walsh RT, Watson I, Wilson DJ, Wolf E, Yadav M, Yazdi AK, Zhang J, Zhang Y, Santhakumar V, Edwards AM, Barsyte-Lovejoy D, Schapira M, Brown PJ, Halabelian L, Arrowsmith CH. J Med Chem. 2025 Jan 23;68(2):1092-1112. doi: 10.1021/acs.jmedchem.4c02010. Epub 2024 Nov 4. PubMed 39495097.
Backbone
  Vector backbone: pBiT3.1-C
  Backbone manufacturer: Promega
  Vector type: Mammalian Expression
  Selectable markers: Neomycin (select with G418)
Growth in bacteria
  Bacterial resistance: Kanamycin, 50 μg/mL
  Growth temperature: 37°C
  Growth strain: DH5alpha
  Copy number: High Copy
Gene/Insert
  Gene/Insert name: WDR37:M1-K494
  Species: H. sapiens (human)
  Insert size (bp): 1482
  Mutation: wild type
  Entrez Gene: WDR37 (a.k.a. FLJ40354, KIAA0982, RP11-529L18.2)
  Promoter: CMV
  Tag / fusion protein: GSSGGSSGVSGWRLFKKIS (C terminal on insert)
  Cloning method: Ligation Independent Cloning
  Sequencing primers: 5′ T7; 3′ TTGCTCAGCGGTGGCAGCAG
Resource information
  A portion of this plasmid was derived from a plasmid made by: Integrated DNA Technologies (Synthetic dsDNA)
Terms and licenses: Academic/Nonprofit Terms; Industry Terms: Not Available to Industry
Depositor comments: 5' Cloning Site: EcoR1 (not destroyed), 3' Cloning Site: Xho1 (not destroyed).
How to cite: pBiT3.1-C_WDR37:1-494 was a gift from Cheryl Arrowsmith (Addgene plasmid # 211328 ; http://n2t.net/addgene:211328 ; RRID:Addgene_211328)
