>Addgene plasmid #211328 | pBiT3.1-C_WDR37:1-494 | depositor partial sequence | sequence record 412134 | Insert sequence
ATGCCCACAGAAAGCGCAAGTTGTTCGACTGCTCGCCAAACAAAACAGAAGCGCAAATCCCATAGCCTTT
CTATACGAAGAACTAACAGCTCGGAGCAGGAGAGGACGGGACTGCCAAGAGACATGTTAGAAGGACAAGA
TTCTAAACTGCCTTCCTCGGTTCGCAGTACACTTCTGGAACTGTTTGGTCAAATAGAAAGAGAATTTGAA
AACCTTTATATCGAAAACTTAGAATTACGTAGAGAAATCGACACTCTTAATGAACGTTTAGCTGCTGAAG
GACAAGCGATTGATGGAGCAGAGCTGAGTAAGGGCCAACTCAAAACAAAAGCCAGTCACAGCACCAGCCA
GCTCTCCCAGAAACTGAAGACCACTTACAAGGCTTCCACCAGCAAGATTGTCTCCAGCTTTAAGACCACG
ACATCGAGAGCTGCCTGCCAGCTCGTGAAGGAGTACATCGGCCACCGGGACGGCATCTGGGATGTCAGCG
TGGCCAAGACACAGCCAGTGGTGCTCGGGACTGCATCAGCCGATCACACGGCTTTGCTGTGGAGCATAGA
GACAGGGAAGTGCCTAGTCAAGTACGCAGGCCACGTGGGCTCAGTAAATTCTATCAAATTTCATCCCTCA
GAGCAGTTGGCTCTCACTGCTTCTGGAGATCAGACTGCTCATATCTGGAGATACGCGGTGCAGCTGCCGA
CACCCCAGCCTGTTGCTGACACTAGTATATCTGGGGAAGATGAAGTAGAGTGCTCTGACAAGGACGAGCC
CGACCTCGATGGGGATGTGTCCAGCGACTGCCCCACCATCCGCGTCCCACTGACATCCCTCAAGAGCCAC
CAGGGCGTGGTCATCGCCTCCGACTGGCTGGTTGGGGGGAAGCAGGCTGTGACTGCCTCCTGGGACCGGA
CGGCAAACCTGTACGACGTGGAGACGTCCGAGCTCGTTCACTCTCTGACAGGGCACGACCAGGAGTTGAC
GCACTGCTGCACACACCCCACCCAGCGGCTCGTGGTGACCTCCTCCCGTGACACGACTTTCCGCCTCTGG
GATTTCAGGGACCCCTCCATCCACTCGGTGAATGTTTTTCAGGGACACACGGACACTGTGACTTCTGCCG
TGTTCACCGTGGGAGACAACGTGGTTTCAGGCAGCGATGACCGCACGGTGAAAGTCTGGGACTTGAAAAA
TATGAGATCCCCCATTGCAACTATTCGCACGGACTCTGCCATTAACAGGATCAATGTATGTGTCGGCCAA
AAAATCATAGCCCTCCCCCATGACAACCGACAAGTGAGACTGTTTGATATGTCAGGAGTGCGCCTGGCGC
GGCTTCCCCGGAGCAGCCGACAGGGCCACAGGAGAATGGTATGCTGCTCGGCATGGAGTGAAGACCACCC
CGTGTGCAATCTGTTCACCTGTGGGTTTGACCGGCAAGCCATTGGTTGGAACATCAACATCCCTGCATTG
CTACAAGAAAAA
